# Supplementary material for: A synthetic system links FeFe-hydrogenases to essential E. coli sulfur metabolism
Source: J Biol Eng. 2011 May 26;5:7. doi: 10.1186/1754-1611-5-7 (PMC3130634; doi:10.1186/1754-1611-5-7)
Supplement: Additional file 1 — Vector sequences. Contains complete sequences for all vectors used in this study and described in table 1. [file 1754-1611-5-7-S1.ZIP › AF2_PlasmidsUsed/pET_ew19.gbk]

LOCUS       E111                    7266 bp    DNA     circular      2-JUN-2009
DEFINITION  pETDUET-1.
SOURCE      
  ORGANISM  
COMMENT     http://www.informaxinc.com/
COMMENT     ORIGDB|GenBank
COMMENT     VNTDATE|275404061|
COMMENT     VNTDBDATE|490809122|
COMMENT     VNTNAME|E111|
COMMENT     VNTAUTHORNAME|Edwin Wintermute|
COMMENT     VNTAUTHOREML|winterm@fas.harvard.edu|
COMMENT     VNTREPLTYPE|Plasmid
COMMENT     VNTEXTCHREPL|Bacteria
FEATURES             Location/Qualifiers
     RBS             58..63
                     /dnas_title="RBS-1"
                     /vntifkey=32
                     /label=RBS-1
     -35_signal      complement(3888..3893)
                     /dnas_title="-35 Ap"
                     /vntifkey=48
                     /label=-35 Ap
     -10_signal      complement(3864..3870)
                     /dnas_title="-10 Ap"
                     /vntifkey=47
                     /label=-10 Ap
     rep_origin      2393..2840
                     /dnas_title="f1 ori"
                     /vntifkey=33
                     /label=f1 ori
     rep_origin      4583..4583
                     /dnas_title="ColE1, pBR322 ori"
                     /vntifkey=33
                     /label=ColE1, pBR322 ori
     CDS             complement(5014..5205)
                     /dnas_title="ROP"
                     /vntifkey=4
                     /label=ROP
     CDS             complement(5777..6859)
                     /dnas_title="lacI"
                     /vntifkey=4
                     /label=lacI
                     /note="lac repressor gene"
     promoter        7250..7266
                     /dnas_title="T7 promoter"
                     /vntifkey=30
                     /label=T7 promoter
     protein_bind    5..25
                     /dnas_title="lacO"
                     /vntifkey=31
                     /label=lacO
     terminator      2308..2355
                     /dnas_title="T7 terminator"
                     /vntifkey=43
                     /label=T7 terminator
     CDS             complement(2962..3822)
                     /dnas_title="Ap"
                     /vntifkey=4
                     /label=Ap
                     /note="B-lactamase gene"
     primer          7204..7219
                     /dnas_title="pET Upstream Primer #69214-3"
                     /vntifkey=27
                     /label=pET Upstream Primer #69214-3
     primer          complement(2294..2312)
                     /dnas_title="T7 Terminator Primer #69337-3"
                     /vntifkey=27
                     /label=T7 Terminator Primer #69337-3
     primer          complement(2294..2312)
                     /dnas_title="JW.327"
                     /vntifkey=27
                     /label=JW.327
     CDS             514..2259
                     /dnas_title="zmSIR"
                     /vntifkey=4
                     /label=zmSIR
     CDS             71..364
                     /dnas_title="soFD 1"
                     /vntifkey=4
                     /label=soFD 1
ORIGIN      
          1 ggggaattgt gagcggataa caattcccct ctagaaataa ttttgtttaa ctttaagaag
         61 gagatatacc atggctgcat ataaagttac tttggtaaca ccaaccggta atgtcgaatt
        121 tcaatgtcct gatgacgtgt acattttaga cgccgctgag gaagagggaa tagatctacc
        181 atattcttgc agagcaggct catgttccag ttgcgccggt aagcttaaaa ctggaagctt
        241 gaaccaggat gaccaatctt tcttagatga tgaccagatc gatgaaggct gggttctaac
        301 atgtgctgca taccctgtat cagacgtcac cattgaaact cataaggagg aagaacttac
        361 agcctaaact agttaactta agtcgaacag aaagtaatcg tattgtacac ggccgcataa
        421 tcgaaattaa tacgactcac tataggggaa ttgtgagcgg ataacaattc cccatcttag
        481 tatattagtt aagtataaga aggagatata catatggcga agaaggatgc ttctgaagtt
        541 aagcgaagca aggttgagat aatcaaggaa aagagcaact tcctccggta ccctttgaac
        601 gaggagttgg tctcagaggc cccaaatatc aacgagagtg ctgttcagct gatcaagttt
        661 catggaagct accagcaaac tgaccgagat gtccgtgggc agaagaatta ctcgtttatg
        721 ctccggacaa agaacccttg tgggaaagtt ccaaaccaac tttatttagc tatggataca
        781 ctagccgatg agtttggcat cggaacactc cgcctgacga ccaggcagac attccagttg
        841 cacggtgttc ttaagaagaa cttgaagact gttctaagca ctgtcataaa gaatatgggc
        901 tcaacattgg gtgcttgtgg cgatctcaac aggaatgtac ttgctcctgc agcgccttat
        961 gtcaaaaaag atatcctttt tgctcaacaa acagcagaga acattgcagc acttcttaca
       1021 ccacagtccg gggcttatta tgacctgtgg gtggatggcg agaagataat gtcagctgaa
       1081 gagcctcctg aggtgacaaa agcccgcaat gacaactcgc atggaacgaa cttccctgac
       1141 tctccggaac caatctatgg cacccagtat ctaccaagga agttcaaggt tgcggttacc
       1201 gcggctggtg ataactctgt tgatattctg accaatgaca tcggtgttgt tgttgtttca
       1261 gatgatgcag gagaacctat tggctttaac atctatgttg gtggtggcat gggaaggaca
       1321 caccgagtgg aaactacatt ccctcggctg gctgatccat tgggttatgt tccaaaagaa
       1381 gatatattat atgctataaa ggccattgtc gtcacacaga gggaaaatgg aagaagggat
       1441 gaccgcaagt atagtaggat gaagtatatg attgaccgtt ggggaataga taggtttcgg
       1501 gctgaagttg aaaaatatta cgggaagaag tttgaaagtt tccgaccatt gccagagtgg
       1561 cagtttaaca gctaccttgg ctggcaagaa cagggtgatg ggaaattatt ctatggagtg
       1621 catgttgata atggtcgtgt tggtgggcaa gcaaagaaaa ctctacgaga gataattgag
       1681 aagtataatt tggatgttag tattacccca aaccaaaatc ttattttatg tgggattgat
       1741 caagcatgga gagaacccat aactacagct cttgcacaag ctggcctgct ggaaccgaag
       1801 gatgtcgacc ccttgaattt aactgccatg gcatgccctg ccttgccact gtgccctttg
       1861 gcacaaacag aagctgaacg ggggatctta cccattctta aacgaattag agcagtcttc
       1921 aataaggttg gtatcaagga ttcggagtct gtggttgtga ggataactgg atgccctaat
       1981 ggatgcgcta gaccatatat ggcagagctt ggtttcgttg gtgatggccc aaaaagttac
       2041 cagatctggc tgggtggaac accaaaccag agtacgctag cagaatcatt tatggacaag
       2101 gtgaagcttg atgacatcga gaaggttttg gagcctctct ttacctattg gaatggcaca
       2161 cgccaggaag gcgaatcttt tggaagcttc acaaaccgaa caggattcga caaattgaaa
       2221 gaggtagtga ataagtgggc agagtcaccg tcagccgcat gagaattcct gcagttaacc
       2281 taggctgctg ccaccgctga gcaataacta gcataacccc ttggggcctc taaacgggtc
       2341 ttgaggggtt ttttgctgaa aggaggaact atatccggat tggcgaatgg gnnnnnnnnn
       2401 nnnnnnnnnn nnnnnnnnnn nnnnnnnnnn nnnnnnnnnn nnnnnnnnnn nnnnnnnnnn
       2461 nnnnnnnnnn nnnnnnnnnn nnnnnnnnnn nnnnnnnnnn nnnnnnnnnn nnnnncnnnn
       2521 nnnnnnnnnn nnnnnnnnnn nnnnnnnnnn nnnnnnnnnn nnnnnnnnnn nnnnnnnnnn
       2581 nnnnnnnnnn nnnnnnnnnn nnnnnnnann nnnnnnnnnn nnnnnnnnnn nnnnnnnnnn
       2641 nnnnnnnnnn nnnnnnncct ttgacgttgg agtccacgtt ctttaatagt ggactcttgt
       2701 tccaaactgg aacaacactc aaccctatct cggtctattc ttttgattta taagggattt
       2761 tgccgatttc ggcctattgg ttaaaaaatg agctgattta acaaaaattt aacgcgaatt
       2821 ttaacaaaat attaacgttt acaatttctg gcggcacgat ggcatgagat tatcaaaaag
       2881 gatcttcacc tagatccttt taaattaaaa atgaagtttt aaatcaatct aaagtatata
       2941 tgagtaaact tggtctgaca gttaccaatg cttaatcagt gaggcaccta tctcagcgat
       3001 ctgtctattt cgttcatcca tagttgcctg actccccgtc gtgtagataa ctacgatacg
       3061 ggagggctta ccatctggcc ccagtgctgc aatgataccg cgagacccac gctcaccggc
       3121 tccagattta tcagcaataa accagccagc cggaagggcc gagcgcagaa gtggtcctgc
       3181 aactttatcc gcctccatcc agtctattaa ttgttgccgg gaagctagag taagtagttc
       3241 gccagttaat agtttgcgca acgttgttgc cattgctaca ggcatcgtgg tgtcacgctc
       3301 gtcgtttggt atggcttcat tcagctccgg ttcccaacga tcaaggcgag ttacatgatc
       3361 ccccatgttg tgcaaaaaag cggttagctc cttcggtcct ccgatcgttg tcagaagtaa
       3421 gttggccgca gtgttatcac tcatggttat ggcagcactg cataattctc ttactgtcat
       3481 gccatccgta agatgctttt ctgtgactgg tgagtactca accaagtcat tctgagaata
       3541 gtgtatgcgg cgaccgagtt gctcttgccc ggcgtcaata cgggataata ccgcgccaca
       3601 tagcagaact ttaaaagtgc tcatcattgg aaaacgttct tcggggcgaa aactctcaag
       3661 gatcttaccg ctgttgagat ccagttcgat gtaacccact cgtgcaccca actgatcttc
       3721 agcatctttt actttcacca gcgtttctgg gtgagcaaaa acaggaaggc aaaatgccgc
       3781 aaaaaaggga ataagggcga cacggaaatg ttgaatactc atactcttcc tttttcaatc
       3841 atgattgaag catttatcag ggttattgtc tcatgagcgg atacatattt gaatgtattt
       3901 agaaaaataa acaaataggt catgaccaaa atcccttaac gtgagttttc gttccactga
       3961 gcgtcagacc ccgtagaaaa gatcaaagga tcttcttgag atcctttttt tctgcgcgta
       4021 atctgctgct tgcaaacaaa aaaaccaccg ctaccagcgg tggtttgttt gccggatcaa
       4081 gagctaccaa ctctttttcc gaaggtaact ggcttcagca gagcgcagat accaaatact
       4141 gtccttctag tgtagccgta gttaggccac cacttcaaga actctgtagc accgcctaca
       4201 tacctcgctc tgctaatcct gttaccagtg gctgctgcca gtggcgataa gtcgtgtctt
       4261 accgggttgg actcaagacg atagttaccg gataaggcgc agcggtcggg ctgaacgggg
       4321 ggttcgtgca cacagcccag cttggagcga acgacctaca ccgaactgag atacctacag
       4381 cgtgagctat gagaaagcgc cacgcttccc gaagggagaa aggcggacag gtatccggta
       4441 agcggcaggg tcggaacagg agagcgcacg agggagcttc cagggggaaa cgcctggtat
       4501 ctttatagtc ctgtcgggtt tcgccacctc tgacttgagc gtcgattttt gtgatgctcg
       4561 tcaggggggc ggagcctatg gaaaaacgcc agcaacgcgg cctttttacg gttcctggcc
       4621 ttttgctggc cttttgctca catgttcttt cctgcgttat cccctgattc tgtggataac
       4681 cgtattaccg cctttgagtg agctgatacc gctcgccgca gccgaacgac cgagcgcagc
       4741 gagtcagtga gcgaggaagc ggaagagcgc ctgatgcggt attttctcct tacgcatctg
       4801 tgcggtattt cacaccgcat atatggtgca ctctcagtac aatctgctct gatgccgcat
       4861 agttaagcca gtatacactc cgctatcgct acgtgactgg gtcatggctg cgccccgaca
       4921 cccgccaaca cccgctgacg cgccctgacg ggcttgtctg ctcccggcat ccgcttacag
       4981 acaagctgtg accgtctccg ggagctgcat gtgtcagagg ttttcaccgt catcaccgaa
       5041 acgcgcgagg cagctgcggt aaagctcatc agcgtggtcg tgaagcgatt cacagatgtc
       5101 tgcctgttca tccgcgtcca gctcgttgag tttctccaga agcgttaatg tctggcttct
       5161 gataaagcgg gccatgttaa gggcggtttt ttcctgtttg gtcactgatg cctccgtgta
       5221 agggggattt ctgttcatgg gggtaatgat accgatgaaa cgagagagga tgctcacgat
       5281 acgggttact gatgatgaac atgcccggtt actggaacgt tgtgagggta aacaactggc
       5341 ggtatggatg cggcgggacc agagaaaaat cactcagggt caatgccagc gcttcgttaa
       5401 tacagatgta ggtgttccac agggtagcca gcagcatcct gcgatgcaga tccggaacat
       5461 aatggtgcag ggcgctgact tccgcgtttc cagactttac gaaacacgga aaccgaagac
       5521 cattcatgtt gttgctcagg tcgcagacgt tttgcagcag cagtcgcttc acgttcgctc
       5581 gcgtatcggt gattcattct gctaaccagt aaggcaaccc cgccagccta gccgggtcct
       5641 caacgacagg agcacgatca tgctagtcat gccccgcgcc caccggaagg agctgactgg
       5701 gttgaaggct ctcaagggca tcggtcgaga tcccggtgcc taatgagtga gctaacttac
       5761 attaattgcg ttgcgctcac tgcccgcttt ccagtcggga aacctgtcgt gccagctgca
       5821 ttaatgaatc ggccaacgcg cggggagagg cggtttgcgt attgggcgcc agggtggttt
       5881 ttcttttcac cagtgagacg ggcaacagct gattgccctt caccgcctgg ccctgagaga
       5941 gttgcagcaa gcggtccacg ctggtttgcc ccagcaggcg aaaatcctgt ttgatggtgg
       6001 ttaacggcgg gatataacat gagctgtctt cggtatcgtc gtatcccact accgagatgt
       6061 ccgcaccaac gcgcagcccg gactcggtaa tggcgcgcat tgcgcccagc gccatctgat
       6121 cgttggcaac cagcatcgca gtgggaacga tgccctcatt cagcatttgc atggtttgtt
       6181 gaaaaccgga catggcactc cagtcgcctt cccgttccgc tatcggctga atttgattgc
       6241 gagtgagata tttatgccag ccagccagac gcagacgcgc cgagacagaa cttaatgggc
       6301 ccgctaacag cgcgatttgc tggtgaccca atgcgaccag atgctccacg cccagtcgcg
       6361 taccgtcttc atgggagaaa ataatactgt tgatgggtgt ctggtcagag acatcaagaa
       6421 ataacgccgg aacattagtg caggcagctt ccacagcaat ggcatcctgg tcatccagcg
       6481 gatagttaat gatcagccca ctgacgcgtt gcgcgagaag attgtgcacc gccgctttac
       6541 aggcttcgac gccgcttcgt tctaccatcg acaccaccac gctggcaccc agttgatcgg
       6601 cgcgagattt aatcgccgcg acaatttgcg acggcgcgtg cagggccaga ctggaggtgg
       6661 caacgccaat cagcaacgac tgtttgcccg ccagttgttg tgccacgcgg ttgggaatgt
       6721 aattcagctc cgccatcgcc gcttccactt tttcccgcgt tttcgcagaa acgtggctgg
       6781 cctggttcac cacgcgggaa acggtctgat aagagacacc ggcatactct gcgacatcgt
       6841 ataacgttac tggtttcaca ttcaccaccc tgaattgact ctcttccggg cgctatcatg
       6901 ccataccgcg aaaggttttg cgccattcga tggtgtccgg gatctcgacg ctctccctta
       6961 tgcgactcct gcattaggaa gcagcccagt agtaggttga ggccgttgag caccgccgcc
       7021 gcaaggaatg gtgcatgcaa ggagatggcg cccaacagtc ccccggccac ggggcctgcc
       7081 accataccca cgccgaaaca agcgctcatg agcccgaagt ggcgagcccg atcttcccca
       7141 tcggtgatgt cggcgatata ggcgccagca accgcacctg tggcgccggt gatgccggcc
       7201 acgatgcgtc cggcgtagag gatcgagatc gatctcgatc ccgcgaaatt aatacgactc
       7261 actata
//
